Addgene plasmid #153675: pGBW-m4252910
Purpose: Mammalian expression plasmid for SARS-CoV-2 ORF6 protein
Depositing lab: Ginkgo Bioworks & Benjie Chen. Depositing organization: Ginkgo Bioworks.
Backbone
  Vector backbone: pTwist_CMV_Hygro_6 with AarI site removed
  Backbone size w/o insert (bp): 6525
  Vector type: Mammalian Expression
  Selectable markers: Hygromycin
Growth in bacteria
  Bacterial resistance: Ampicillin, 100 μg/mL
  Growth temperature: 37°C
  Growth strain: DH5alpha
  Copy number: High Copy
Gene/Insert
  Gene/Insert name: SARS-CoV-2 ORF6 protein
  Species: Severe acute respiratory syndrome coronavirus 2
  Insert size (bp): 179
  Mutation: wt
  Entrez Gene: ORF6 (a.k.a. GU280_gp06)
  Promoter: CMV
  Tag / fusion protein: Cleavable TEV;S-tag (C terminal on backbone)
  Cloning method: Unknown
Resource information
  A portion of this plasmid was derived from a plasmid made by: GinkgoBioworks
Depositor comments: NCBI reference sequence: 43740572
How to cite: pGBW-m4252910 was a gift from Ginkgo Bioworks & Benjie Chen (Addgene plasmid # 153675 ; http://n2t.net/addgene:153675 ; RRID:Addgene_153675)
