[The description below was written by a language model from this plasmid's Addgene catalogue record and pLannotate feature annotations shown in this document.]
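Description:
pGBW-m4252910 is a mammalian expression plasmid carrying the wild-type ORF6 accessory protein of SARS-CoV-2, built on a pTwist_CMV_Hygro_6 backbone from which an AarI site has been removed. In bacteria it is maintained as a high-copy plasmid through a ColE1/pUC-type origin and selected with ampicillin via an AmpR β-lactamase gene. For mammalian cells, a separate cassette places a hygromycin B phosphotransferase gene under the human ubiquitin C promoter with a synthetic poly(A) signal, so transfected cells can be selected with hygromycin.

The ORF6 coding sequence, annotated on the reverse strand, lies downstream of the CMV immediate early enhancer and promoter elements. On its 3' side, the SV40 poly(A) signal is annotated in the opposite orientation to the gene, so the table does not clearly show which element terminates the transcript. The catalogue entry lists a TEV-cleavable S-tag supplied by the backbone at the C terminus of the insert. The automated feature table does not annotate this tag, so its presence rests on the catalogue description. The expression unit is flanked by short 5' and 3' β-globin insulator elements, together with rrnG and T7 terminators and a synthetic poly(A) signal. These probably limit read-through and interference from neighbouring cassettes.

ORF6 is annotated as an interferon antagonist that tethers karyopherin import factors to ER/Golgi membranes, which blocks STAT1 nuclear translocation and the induction of interferon-stimulated genes. The plasmid therefore suits transient or hygromycin-selected expression of tagged ORF6 in mammalian cells. The tag could support detection or affinity capture, although the record gives no purpose beyond mammalian expression.
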