Features (pLannotate 1.2.2; 19 found; start..end, strand, type, name):
     13..77      +  CDS            bla(M) (fragment): β-lactamase lacking the signal sequence; bla(M); allows cytosolic expression of β-lactamase
    249..837     +  rep_origin     ori: high-copy-number ColE1/pMB1/pBR322/pUC origin of replication
   1063..1134    -  misc_feature   3' β-globin insulator: insulator downstream of the human β-globin locus (Farrell et al., 2002)
   1179..1315    -  terminator     rrnG terminator: transcription terminator from the E. coli ribosomal RNA rrnG operon (Albrechtsen et al., 1991)
   1345..1391    -  terminator     T7 terminator: transcription terminator for bacteriophage T7 RNA polymerase
   1414..1483    +  CDS            large T antigen (fragment): large T antigen from SV40 (simian virus 40)
   1506..1627    +  polyA_signal   SV40 poly(A) signal: SV40 polyadenylation signal
   1762..1944    -  CDS            NS6_SARS2: Experimental evidence at protein level: Swiss-Prot protein existence level 1. Disrupts cell nuclear import complex formation by tethering karyopherin alpha 2 and karyopherin beta 1 to the membrane. Retention of import factors at the ER/Golgi membrane leads to a loss of transport into the nucleus. Thereby prevents STAT1 nuclear translocation in response to interferon signaling, thus blocking the expression of interferon stimulated genes (ISGs) that display multiple antiviral activities (PubMed:33097660). Suppresses IFN-beta production possibly by blocking IRF3 nuclear translocation (PubMed:3297
   2019..2070    -  promoter       CMVd2 promoter: truncated human cytomegalovirus (CMV) immediate early promoter that yields moderately reduced expression relative to the full-length promoter
   2133..2150    +  promoter       CMV promoter (fragment): human cytomegalovirus (CMV) immediate early promoter
   2223..2526    -  enhancer       CMV enhancer: human cytomegalovirus immediate early enhancer
   2607..2655    +  polyA_signal   poly(A) signal: synthetic polyadenylation signal
   2673..2719    +  terminator     T7 terminator: transcription terminator for bacteriophage T7 RNA polymerase
   2724..2795    -  misc_feature   5' β-globin insulator: insulator upstream of the human β-globin locus (Farrell et al., 2002)
   2947..3083    -  terminator     rrnG terminator: transcription terminator from the E. coli ribosomal RNA rrnG operon (Albrechtsen et al., 1991)
   3096..3956    -  CDS            AmpR: β-lactamase; bla; confers resistance to ampicillin, carbenicillin, and related antibiotics
   4222..4270    -  polyA_signal   poly(A) signal: synthetic polyadenylation signal
   4298..5319    -  CDS            HygR (fragment): hygromycin B phosphotransferase confers resistance to hygromycin
   5329..6538    -  promoter       UbC promoter: human ubiquitin C promoter
>Addgene plasmid #153675 | pGBW-m4252910 | addgene full sequence | sequence record 300644 | Ginkgo NGS Result
GGAAATTTAAATGCAACTATGGATGAACGAAATAGACAGATCGCTGAGATAGGTGCCTCACTGATTAAGC
ATTGGTAACTGTCAGACCAAGTTTACTCATATATACTTTAGATTGATTTAAAACTTCATTTTTAATTTAA
AAGGATCTAGGTGAAGATCCTTTTTGATAATCTCATGACCAAAATCCCTTAACGTGAGTTTTCGTTCCAC
TGAGCGTCAGACCCCGTAGAAAAGATCAAAGGATCTTCTTGAGATCCTTTTTTTCTGCGCGTAATCTGCT
GCTTGCAAACAAAAAAACCACCGCTACCAGCGGTGGTTTGTTTGCCGGATCAAGAGCTACCAACTCTTTT
TCCGAAGGTAACTGGCTTCAGCAGAGCGCAGATACCAAATACTGTTCTTCTAGTGTAGCCGTAGTTAGGC
CACCACTTCAAGAACTCTGTAGCACCGCCTACATACCTCGCTCTGCTAATCCTGTTACCAGTGGCTGCTG
CCAGTGGCGATAAGTCGTGTCTTACCGGGTTGGACTCAAGACGATAGTTACCGGATAAGGCGCAGCGGTC
GGGCTGAACGGGGGGTTCGTGCACACAGCCCAGCTTGGAGCGAACGACCTACACCGAACTGAGATACCTA
CAGCGTGAGCTATGAGAAAGCGCCACGCTTCCCGAAGGGAGAAAGGCGGACAGGTATCCGGTAAGCGGCA
GGGTCGGAACAGGAGAGCGCACGAGGGAGCTTCCAGGGGGAAACGCCTGGTATCTTTATAGTCCTGTCGG
GTTTCGCCACCTCTGACTTGAGCGTCGATTTTTGTGATGCTCGTCAGGGGGGCGGAGCCTATGGAAAAAC
GCCAGCAACGCGGCCTTTTTACGGTTCCTGGCCTTTTGCTGGCCTTTTGCTCACATGATTTAAATGAAAC
TCGTAATCGGAGAACGGGTGCAATAGCAAGGACCAGATCGAACTTGACTGACGCAATTCTGAGCGTAGTC
GAAACCCAGACAAGTCGATCTCGCCAAGTAGCTGACTTGACTGGTTAATTAAGTTTCGATAGCCCAAGGT
AACCAATGAGATTAGGGAGGGAAGAAAGTTTGATGAACTACTTCTGACCCCTAGTGGTGTCCAGAAAAGA
CCATTAAAGGAATGTCTTGATCGAAATCGAGAGATCGCCTGCAGGATAGCTGACGACCTTAAGGATAAAT
TTCTGGTAAGGAGGACACGTATGGAAGTGGGCAAGTTGGGGAAGCCGTATCCGTTGCTGAATCTGGCATA
TGTGGGAGTATAAGACGCGCAGCGTCGCATCAGGCATTTTTTTCTGCGCCAATGCCGGTAGATAGCAATC
CGGCCCGAGGGGCACAAAAAACCCCTCAAGACCCGTTTAGAGGCCCCAAGGGGTTATGCTACGATACCGA
TAGAGATGGGCCAATACCACATTTGTAGAGGTTTTACTTGCTTTAAAAAACCTCCCACACCTCCCCCTGA
ACCTGAAACATAAAATGAATGCAATTGTTGTTGTTAACTTGTTTATTGCAGCTTATAATGGTTACAAATA
AAGCAATAGCATCACAAATTTCACAAATAAAGCATTTTTTTCACTGCATTCTAGTTGTGGTTTGTCCAAA
CTCATCAATGTATCTTATCATGTCTGTGAGCTGAAGGTACGCTGTATCTCAGTCAGTCAAGCTAGCAGAG
GCCTGCGGATCCTTAACTGTCCATGTGCTGCCTCTCGAACTTAGCTGCCGCGGTTTCTTTCGACTGAAAG
TAAAGGTTTTCATCAATCTCCATTGGTTGCTCTTCATCTAATTGAGAATATTTATTCTCAGTTAGTGACT
TAGATAAATTTTTAATTATGAGGTTTATGATGTAATCAAGATTCCAAATGGAAACTTTAAAAGTCCTCAT
AATAATTAGTAATATCTCTGCTATAGTAACCTGAAAGTCAACGAGATGAAACATGGTGGCGGCCGCTGGC
GGGTGTGTCGAGTGGATGGTAGGATCGACAAAGATCTGATCTGACGGTTCACTAAACCAGCTCTGCTTAT
ATAGACCTCCCACCGTACACGCCTACCGCCCATTTGCGTCAATGGGGCGGAGTTGTTACGACATTTTGGA
AAGTCCCGTTGATTTTGGTGCCAAAACAAACTCCCATTGACGTCAATGGGGTGGAGACTTGGAAATCCCC
GTGAGTCAAACCGCTATCCACGCCCATTGATGTACTGCCAAAACCGCATCAGCATGGTAATAGCGATGAC
TAATACGTAGATGTACTGCCAAGTAGGAAAGTCCCATAAGGTCATGTACTGGGCATAATGCCAGGCGGGC
CATTTACCGTCATTGACGTCAATAGGGGGCGTACTTGGCATATGATACACTTGATGTACTGCCAAGTGGG
CAGTTTACCGTAAATACTCCACCCATTGACGTCAATGGAAAGTCCCTATTGGCGTTACTATGGGAACATA
CGTCATTATTGACGTCAATGGGCGGGGGTCGTTGGGCGGTCAGCCAGGCGGGCCATTTACCGTAAGTTAT
GTAACGCGGAACTCCATATATGGGCTATGAACTAATGACCCCGTAATTGATTACTAGATCTGGCTACACT
CGATCAGCAGTTAGATAATAAAATCGCTATCCATCGAAGATGGATGTGTGTTGGTTTTTTGTGTGTGTAA
CGCAACGATTGATAGCATAACCCCTTGGGGCCTCTAAACGGGTCTTGAGGGGTTTTTTGAATTGAGAGGT
AGCTGAAGCTGCTGTTATGACCACTAGAGGGAAGAAGATACCTGTGGAGCTAATGGTCCAAGATGTCGGG
AGCCGCGATCGCTGCCAAAAAGGTAAGCTGACGATAGCTGACGAGATTCGATGCCCGACGAGCAAATGAG
CGCCACGGCTGTTCGCGTAAGCTCGAAACGACGGAGATTCGATAGAGCCAGAGTCGAGTTTAAACGATTC
GGGATCTTAAGGATAAATTTCTGGTAAGGAGGACACGTATGGAAGTGGGCAAGTTGGGGAAGCCGTATCC
GTTGCTGAATCTGGCATATGTGGGAGTATAAGACGCGCAGCGTCGCATCAGGCATTTTTTTCTGCGCCAA
TGCACCTAGAATCGGTTACCAATGCTTAATCAGTGAGGCACCTATCTCAGCGATCTGTCTATTTCGTTCA
TCCATAGTTGCCTGACTCCCCGTCGTGTAGATAACTACGATACGGGAGGGCTTACCATCTGGCCCCAGTG
CTGCAATGATACCGCGAGACCCACGCTCACCGGCTCCAGATTTATCAGCAATAAACCAGCCAGCCGGAAG
GGCCGAGCGCAGAAGTGGTCCTGCAACTTTATCCGCCTCCATCCAGTCTATCAACTGTTGCCGGGAAGCT
AGAGTAAGTAGTTCGCCAGTTAATAGTTTACGCAAGGTTGTTGCCATTGCTACAGGCATCGTGGTGTCAC
GCTCGTCGTTTGGTATGGCTTCATTCAGCTCCGGTTCCCAACGATCAAGGCGAGTTACATGATCCCCCAT
GTTGTGCAAAAAAGCGGTTAGCTCCTTCGGTCCTCCAATCGTTGTCAGAAGTAAGTTGGCCGCAGTGTTA
TCACTCATGGTTATGGCAGCACTGCATAATTCTCTTACTGTCATGCCATCCGTAAGATGCTTTTCTGTGA
CTGGTGAATACTCAACCAAGTCATTCTGAGAATAGTGTATGCGGCGACCGAGTTGCTCTTGCCCGGCGTC
AATACGGGATAATACCGCGCCACATAGCAGAACTTTAAAAGTGCTCATCATTGGAAAGCGTTCTTCGGGG
CGAAAACTCTCAAGGATCTTACCGCTGTTGAGATCCAGTTCGATGTAACCCACTCGCGCACCCAACTGAT
CTTCAGCATCTTTTACTTTCACCAGCGTTTCTGGGTGAGCAAAAACAGGAAGGCAAAATGCCGCAAAAAA
GGGAATAAGGGCGACACGGAAATGTTGAATACTCATGCGAAAGCCTCCTGCTGATCCTGTCTCTTGATAG
ATGTTTGCAAAAGCTAGGACTCGATTATACGTTGACCGATCAGACTATCAATATCTAGGTTTAAACAGAT
CGGTACGCTGCCGTGACCAGGCTTGAGTACAATATCTGACGATTGGACTTCCTGGGTCCCAAGCTGGATT
CCGACTGGCTGACTGCCAAGCAACGATATGGATCGTCGAGACTCGCACTGAGAGGATCGTTCTCGGTACA
CCAGGCGCGCCTAGCGTTACACACACAAAAAACCAACACACATCCATCTTCGATGGATAGCGATTTTATT
ATCTAAGACTAGGCTTACATACTAGCTTATTCCTTTGCCCTCGGACGAGTGCTGGGGCGTCGGTTTCCAC
TATCGGCGAGTACTTCTACACAGCCATCGGTCCAGACGGCGGCGCTTCTGCGGGCGATTTGTGTACGCCC
GACAGTCCCGGCTCCGGATCGGACGATTGCGTCGCATCGACCCTGCGCCCAAGCTGCATCATCGAAATTG
CCGTCAACCAAGCTCTGATAGAGTTGGTCAAGACCAATGCGGAGCATATACGCCCGGAGCCGGGGCGATC
CTGCAAGCTCCGGATGCCTCCGCTCGAAGTAGCGCGTCTGCTGCTCCATACAAGCCAACCACGGCCTCCA
GAAGAAGATGTTGGCGACCTCGTATTGGGAATCCCCGAACATCGCCTCGCTCCAGTCAATGACCGCTGTT
ATGCGGCCATTGTCCGTCAGGACATTGTTGGAGCCGAAATCCGCGTGCACGAGGTGCCGGACTTCGGGGC
AGTCCTCGGCCCAAAGCATCAGCTCATCGAGAGCCTGCGCGACGGACGCACTGACGGTGTCGTCCATCAC
AGTTTGCCAGTGATACACATGGGGATCAGCAATCGCGCATATGAAATCACGCCATGTAGTGTATTGACCG
ATTCCTTGCGGTCCGAATGGGCCGAACCCGCTCGTCTGGCTAAGATCGGCGGCAGCGATGGCATCCATTG
CCTCCGCGACCGGCTGCAGAACAGCGGGCAGTTCGGTTTCAGGCAGGTCTTGCAACGTGACACCCTGTGC
ACGGCGGGAGATGCAATAGGTCAGGCTCTCGCTGAACTCCCCAATGTCAAGCACTTCCGGAATCGGGAGC
GCGGCGGATGCAAAGTGCCGATAAACATAACGATCTTTGTAGAAACCATCGGCGCAGCTATTTACCCGCA
GGACATATCCACGCCCTCCTACATCGAAGCTGAAAGCACGAGATTCTTCGCCCTCCGAGAGCTGCATCAG
GTCGGAGACGCTGTCGAACTTTTCGATCAGAAACTTCTCGACAGACGTCGCGGTGAGTTCAGGCTTTTTA
CCCATGTTGTCTAACAAAAAAGCCAAAAACGGCCAGAATTTAGCGGACAATTTACAAGTCTAACACTGAA
AATTACATATTGACCCAAATGATTACATTTCAAAAGGTGCCTAAAAAACTTCACAAAACACACTCGCCAA
CCCCGAGCGCATAGTTCAAAACCGGAGCTTCAGCTACTTAAGAAGATAGGTACATAAAACCGACCAAAGA
AACTGACGCCTCACTTATCCCTCCCCTCACCAGAGGTCCGGCGCCTGTCGATTCAGGAGAGCCTACCCTA
GGCCCGAACCCTGCGTCCTGCGACGGAGAAAAGCCTACCGCACACCTACCGGCTGGTGGCCCCACCCTGC
ATTATAAGCCAACAGAACGGGTGACGTCACGACACGACGAGGGCGCGCGCTCCCAAAGGTACGGGTGCAC
TGCCCAACGGCACCGCCATAACTGCCGCCCCCGCAACAGACGACAAACCGAGTTCTCCAGTCAGTGACAA
ACTTCACGTCAGGGTCCCCAGATGGTGCCCAGCCCATCTCACCCGAATAAGAGCTTTCCCGCATTAGCGA
AGGGCTCAAGACCTTGGGTTCTTGCCGCCCACCATGCCCCCCACCTTGTTTCAACGACCTCACAGCCCGC
CTCACAAGCGTCTTCCATTCAAGACTCGGGAACAGCCGCCATTTTGCTGCGCTCCCCCCAACCCCCAGTT
CAGGGCAACCTTGCTCGCGGACCCAGACTACAGCCCTTGGCGGTCTCTCCACACGCTTCCGTCCCACCGA
GCGGCCCGGCGGCCACGAAAGCCCCGGCCAGCCCAGCAGCCCGCTACTCACCAAGTGACGATCACAGCGA
TCCACAAACAAGAACCGCGACCCAAATCCCGGCTGCGACGGAACTAGCTGTGCCACACCCGGCGCGTCCT
TATATAATCATCGGCGTTCACCGCCCCACGGAGATCCCTCCGCAGAATCGCCGAGAAGGGACTACTTTTC
CTCGCCTGTTCCGCTCTCTGGAAAGAAAACCAGTGCCCTAGAGTCACCCAAGTCCCGTCCTAAAATGTCC
TTCTGCTGATACTGGGGTTCTAAGGCCGAGTCTTATGAGCAGCGGGCCGCTGTCCTGAGCGTCCGGGCGG
AAGGATCAGGACGCTCCTGCGCCCTTCGTCTGACGTGGCAGCGCTCGCCGTGACGAGGGGGGCGCCCGCG
GGAGGCGCCAAAACCCGGCGCGGAGGCCAGGCGCGCCCCGATTTCGATATTCCTCGGATCTCGGATAGAT
CGGGATTGAGGATGTAGGTTGAACTTCTCTCGGGTGATCCCGATCTCGGATATTCGGGATTGGAGTAATA
CCTGGCGATAGGCGCTGCCAAGCAATAGCCAAGGCGCAAGGCCGGCCAAGAGACTTGCGATAGTTCGTTC
GAGAGGTAGCCTGCAAGATGGATCGGACGAAAGGTTTGAAGATTTTCCGACGAGGGCCTTGGAGAGTTC
